>Addgene plasmid #149638 | pBbdCas9S | depositor full sequence | sequence record 292401 | pBbdCas9S sequence 10697 bps
TCCCCGGCAAGTTCATCCTTAGGGTTTCCATATCTCTTAAAAAGTCAATTTCTGCTTGATTAATTTCTTG
TGGATTATTGTTTTTGCGGTTTTTCATTTTTTATCTCCTTGAGTATTGAATTTTTTCTTATATATAAATA
TATAGCAAAAACTATTTTTGCCAACTTTTTTACAAAAAATTTTTTATTAAAACACTTAGGGCTTTGCTAA
ATTCTCTTTTAAAAGAACTTAGTAAAGCCCTATGGATTTAAGAACTGATTATACTTACGTAGTAAAAATA
CTACAGATATTAATAGTATAGACCATATCAAAATCATAATCAATTTATATTTATCTAAAATTGTAGTCCA
TACAAAATACAAAAAAATTAGGTTTTTCTAAATTCTATTTTAAAAGAACTTAGTAACACCTAATCTCTAA
ATTACTTACAAAATTCTAAAATTAGATTTTTAGTTCTTCATATTTCTTTAAAAGTTTTTTAAGAAAATCT
TTTTGATTTTCAAAAATTTCATGCATCATAAAACTAGTAAATTTGGATTTTTTTTTGTAAAAATCATAAC
TTTCTTGGGTTTTAAGTTGAAATCTTAATGGTTTTATTGGATTTTGCCTAGATTTTTTTAACGCCGGACT
TTCTTTATCTTTTATAAAATTATAAGAATTTTTAATACCATTTTCTATTAAATAATCTTCTTTTATAAGC
CCCTCTTGCAGTGCAGTTGCTAATCTTAAATACTTATACGCTTGAGTTTTTGCTACATCAAAGTCTTTTA
TAAAATCAAGAAAAGTTTTATAACCATCAAATTTATAATATTGATTATCTTTTATTTCTTTTAAAATTTT
AATATTTTCCACCCTGTGGAATATTTCTTTTTTGAAATTGTCATTTAACTTTTCCTTTAGTGTCTTGTAA
TAAGAAATTTTACTTTCATTAATCATTAAATTTTGTTCAACATAAGTATCTATCTTTTTTGTTAAAACTT
TAACAACACGTTTTTTTTCCATAAAAATTTTCCTTTATTTTTGCAACATTTTCCTTAATTGATATAATTG
TTACTATTTTAGATTTTTTAATATCCACTTAAGAATTAATCCCTCACTAGAATATTTTTTATTATAGAAT
TCATATACATGTTTTTCTAAATCTATAAATTTATCAACAATTGCTTTATTATAGGGTGTATCTATCTTTT
CTTTTCTTAATAATCGTCTCATATTCTTTAAATAACAACAAACACTGCCGGTTTTAAACCTAAATTCTAT
GTAATATATTTTTGAAAAAGTATATACATTTTCAACCCCGTTTATTTCATACTTTACAAAAACATTATTT
ATTGGTTTTCTATAACCATAGTAAATGCCTAAAAATTTGTCCCCGTCTTTCATAGGATATAGATAAAGTT
TTTGAATCTCTGATTTATCTAATAATTTTTCAAAAAAAATTATACACCGCTTTTGTTTGTTACTAACTAC
TCTATGCAATGCCTTTAATATTTTTGTGTGATATATATTTTTATCACCTTTTTTTTCTTTCAGCAGGAAG
ATACTTTCTTTTGGAAATTTAATTTTTTGTTCATTTATTCTTGCAGCCTTAAGTCCGATTTTCATATTTA
ATCCTTATATAGCCTTTCTATTTAATTCTTTTAAACTCAATAAACTTTTTTGGTTTTTCATTAGTTCTAA
TAATTCGCAATAATATGTGCAAAACACTTTATTGTATTCTATTTTCTTTTGGTTATTCAAATATTCTTTT
ATAATTGGCTTTAGAAGTTCAATATTTACTTCTTTTTTTAGTTGTTCAATAAGGATATTGAAAATGTTTG
TTTTTAAATCTTGATAATTTTGTTGAGAATTTTCTTTTTTTCTTTCAATTGACTTCTCTAATTTACGCTT
TATATTGTTTAAATCGCTATATTTATGACTTTCAATAATAAAATGAGGCTTAAATTTGTAATTTTCGTAT
ATTTTTTGGAAACTTGTTTCTAATTGTTTAGAATTATATTCATTTTTTTCAAATTCTTTTTGAGTGTTGC
ATAGAATTTCCTTTAATTTTTCTTGTTTTTCTTTCATACAAGATTTAGTAAAATGTATATTTTTATTTTT
TAGTAATTTAATTTCTATTATTTTTATGATTTTAAGTATTTTGATTATATTATCTTTATCAATATTTAAA
TTGAATAAAATTGTAAGAAAAATTGAAAGAATTTTTTTACATAAAAAGTTACATTTATTGAAGTAATTTC
TTACTTGATACTTTTCTATTTCATTAATCTTTCTTTCTTCTTTTATATTATTTTTATTATTTAAACACTC
CTTTAAATCTACACTCCCATTTTTAGTAAATCTATCTTTAAGGCCCCTTGAAACTCTATTTTGAAATCTT
AAATCTTTTTTTTCTTGAAAGTATTTATAGATTTTTTGGTAACATTCTTTTTTTGAAAAATTAAGTTGAT
AGTATATTTCGGTCCCCAAATTTACCCCTAAGTGTTTGTGATAATTAGTTGTGACTTTAAATTCTTTTTC
TAATTTGTAAAGGTAATTTTGCAGTGTTTTTAGTTTAACGGGTGTTTGACTATTTCTTTTAAGGTTTTCA
TTAAAGTAATAGAGTATGTTTTTTTGTGTGTATTTCTTATATGTTTTATTTATGTACGCTAGTGTTGAGA
TAAGAACTACTAATTTATACTGTAATTTATTGTAGCAAGTTGTGGTTTTACTGGTTTTGTTTATATTAGA
TAAGTTTTCCATTTATAGCTCCTTGAATACCGGATTTTTTATCTATAAAGTATATATATCACAATTTTGA
TTTAAAAGTAAATTCTTTTTTTAAAAATACAAAAATTTTTTATAAATTATATAGACCATGATATTGTATT
AATACTAATTGATTTTAATTTAAGGTTGAACTAAAATAAACATAGTTTTGTAGAAAATAATTTTTCATTA
TTTTGCTACTTGATATTGGATCGTAAAAATATTAGGGCTTTACAAAGTTCTTTTAAAAGAGAATTTAGTA
AAGCCCTAAGTCTTTTAATAAAAAATTTTTTGTAAAAAAGTTGGCAAAAATAGTTTTTGCTATATATTTA
TATATAAGAAAAAATTCAATACTCAAGGAGATAAAAAATGGAAAACTTAAACAATAATCCACAAAAAATT
AATCAAATAAATAAGCAAACTAATTTTATTGGTTTTGAAAATTTTATAGAACTTGATAATCAAGTTAATC
AAACTAAAGAAAAAAGTAAATTAAGTAAGATAGGTAAGAAATTACCCGGAATAAGCAGTCAAGTCTAGTC
TAGTGCCGGCCGGCGCGCCAAATAATGCCCGTGTCCCTGTTGAATAGGGACACGGTTTTTTAACAATTTT
TTTATTCCTAGGCCTTAGTGGCCGGTACCCGGGGATCCTTATTACTGGCCGCTTTCTAGCCTGGATACTT
GTCTGGCTAGTTGCATTAGAGAGTCAGCTAGAGCCCTAGGGCTAGCTGTTTGTGTATTCGGAGCCAGTGT
AGTTTTTCTTTTTACTAACGATACGGGTAATAATTGATTGCCTTTTACAGCCTGACCTTGAGACAATTGC
AAAAGTCTGTCCACAGAGGTTTGACCTAATAATCTAAAATCTTGTTTGATAGTAGTAAGTGGAGGTATGT
AGCAACTAGAATCTTCTGTATCATCATAACCCACAACTGAAATATCAGCCCCAACTCTAAGTCCACTTTC
AGTAATAGCTCGCATAGCTCCTAAAGCCATTTGATCATTAGCAACTAACATAGCAGTAGGGACAATGCCT
TCATTTAACATTTGCATTGTTTGCTGAAATCCTGACATAGCAGACCAATCTCCTTCTCTTTCTGCTATTG
GTTGTATTTGATTTCTTGTTAAATACTTGTGCCATCCTGCTAATCTCAATCTGGCACTTACTGAACTTAA
GGGACCTGCAAGAAGAGCAATTTGTTGATGGCCTAATGCAACAAGGTGTTCAACTCCTAACCTTGTTCCA
TCTTCGTGAGAAAAAATTATAGAGTTTATTGGGGTTTGGTCCGACACATCCAAAAACAATGCTGGAACAT
TAGTACATGCTGCTTCAACTGCAATCGCATCTTGGTCATCAAGAGGATAATTAATTATAAGTCCACTAAC
ACGTTGAGCTAATAAATTATGTACTGCTGCCTTACAAGCCTCTACACCTGATCTCTCAACCATTGATACA
ACAACGCTTGCACCAAGTTGATCAGCTCTCGATTTAATTGCGGCTACAATTTGACTAGGCGCATGTAATG
CAAGTGATGATGTGGCAACTCCAATTAAAAGTGATTGTTTCCCCGCAAGTTGCTGAGCAACGCGATTTGG
TATATAATTCAACTCTGCCATAGCTGCTTCAACCTTCTCTCTTGTTTTTGCAGATACATGACTTGCTTGG
TTCACAACTCTCGAAACCGTTTGGTAGCTAACCCCGGCATATTCAGCAACATCATACAAAGTAACAGGTT
TCATGGATCATTCCTCCATGATAAAATTTAAATTTCTGACTTTGGCAAATCCTTTTGCCTGTTAAAAAGA
ATAGCACAAAAATTAAAAAAAAAGAAACGCAAATAGCAATAGCATTAAAAATAATTATTATTATTTATTT
CTTTGATTAAAATCAAAAGCCTTTAATGTATTTTCTTGATCTTTCATGCGCTTAACGGTAAAATCCAAGG
TATTAAGTTCACCTTCCACTTTTCTCTCTCTATCTTCTCTAGAAAATCATAAAAAATTTATTTGCTTTGT
GAGCGGATAACAATTATAATAGATTCAATTGTGAGCGGATAACAATTTCACACAGAATTCATTAAAGAGG
AGAAATTACATATGGATAAGAAATACTCAATAGGCTTAGCTATCGGCACAAATAGCGTCGGATGGGCGGT
GATCACTGATGAATATAAGGTTCCGTCTAAAAAGTTCAAGGTTCTGGGAAATACAGACCGCCACAGTATC
AAAAAAAATCTTATAGGGGCTCTTTTATTTGACAGTGGAGAGACAGCGGAAGCGACTCGTCTCAAACGGA
CAGCTCGTAGAAGGTATACACGTCGGAAGAATCGTATTTGTTATCTACAGGAGATTTTTTCAAATGAGAT
GGCGAAAGTAGATGATAGTTTCTTTCATCGACTTGAAGAGTCTTTTTTGGTGGAAGAAGACAAGAAGCAT
GAACGTCATCCTATTTTTGGAAATATAGTAGATGAAGTTGCTTATCATGAGAAATATCCAACTATCTATC
ATCTGCGAAAAAAATTGGTAGATTCTACTGATAAAGCGGATTTGCGCTTAATCTATTTGGCCTTAGCGCA
TATGATTAAGTTTCGTGGTCATTTTTTGATTGAGGGAGATTTAAATCCTGATAATAGTGATGTGGACAAA
CTATTTATCCAGTTGGTACAAACCTACAATCAATTATTTGAAGAAAACCCTATTAACGCAAGTGGAGTAG
ATGCTAAAGCGATTCTTTCTGCACGATTGAGTAAATCAAGACGATTAGAAAATCTCATTGCTCAGCTCCC
CGGTGAGAAGAAAAATGGCTTATTTGGGAATCTCATTGCTTTGTCATTGGGTTTGACCCCTAATTTTAAA
TCAAATTTTGATTTGGCAGAAGATGCTAAATTACAGCTTTCAAAAGATACTTACGATGATGATTTAGATA
ATTTATTGGCGCAAATTGGAGATCAATATGCTGATTTGTTTTTGGCAGCTAAGAATTTATCAGATGCTAT
TTTACTTTCAGATATCCTAAGAGTAAATACTGAAATAACTAAGGCTCCCCTATCAGCTTCAATGATTAAA
CGCTACGATGAACATCATCAAGACTTGACTCTTTTAAAAGCTTTAGTTCGACAACAACTTCCAGAAAAGT
ATAAAGAAATCTTTTTTGATCAATCAAAAAACGGATATGCAGGTTATATTGATGGGGGAGCTAGCCAAGA
AGAATTTTATAAATTTATCAAACCAATTTTAGAAAAAATGGATGGTACTGAGGAATTATTGGTGAAACTA
AATCGTGAAGATTTGCTGCGCAAGCAACGGACCTTTGACAACGGCTCTATTCCCCATCAAATTCACTTGG
GTGAGCTGCATGCTATTTTGAGAAGACAAGAAGACTTTTATCCATTTTTAAAAGACAATCGTGAGAAGAT
TGAAAAAATCTTGACTTTTCGAATTCCTTATTATGTTGGTCCATTGGCGCGTGGCAATAGTCGTTTTGCA
TGGATGACTCGGAAGTCTGAAGAAACAATTACCCCATGGAATTTTGAAGAAGTTGTCGATAAAGGTGCTT
CAGCTCAATCATTTATTGAACGCATGACAAACTTTGATAAAAATCTTCCAAATGAAAAAGTACTACCAAA
ACATAGTTTGCTTTATGAGTATTTTACGGTTTATAACGAATTGACAAAGGTCAAATATGTTACTGAAGGA
ATGCGAAAACCAGCATTTCTTTCAGGTGAACAGAAGAAAGCCATTGTTGATTTACTCTTCAAAACAAATC
GAAAAGTAACCGTTAAGCAATTAAAAGAAGATTATTTCAAAAAAATAGAATGTTTTGATAGTGTTGAAAT
TTCAGGAGTTGAAGATAGATTTAATGCTTCATTAGGTACCTACCATGATTTGCTAAAAATTATTAAAGAT
AAAGATTTTTTGGATAATGAAGAAAATGAAGATATCTTAGAGGATATTGTTTTAACATTGACCTTATTTG
AAGATAGGGAGATGATTGAGGAAAGACTTAAAACATATGCTCACCTCTTTGATGATAAGGTGATGAAACA
GCTTAAACGTCGCCGTTATACTGGTTGGGGACGTTTGTCTCGAAAATTGATTAATGGTATTAGGGATAAG
CAATCTGGCAAAACAATATTAGATTTTTTGAAATCAGATGGTTTTGCCAATCGCAATTTTATGCAGCTGA
TCCATGATGATAGTTTGACATTTAAAGAAGACATTCAAAAAGCACAAGTGTCTGGACAAGGCGATAGTTT
ACATGAACATATTGCAAATTTAGCTGGTAGCCCTGCTATTAAAAAAGGTATTTTACAGACTGTAAAAGTT
GTTGATGAATTGGTCAAAGTAATGGGGCGGCATAAGCCAGAAAATATCGTTATTGAAATGGCACGTGAAA
ATCAGACAACTCAAAAGGGCCAGAAAAATTCGCGAGAGCGTATGAAACGAATCGAAGAAGGTATCAAAGA
ATTAGGAAGTCAGATTCTTAAAGAGCATCCTGTTGAAAATACTCAATTGCAAAATGAAAAGCTCTATCTC
TATTATCTCCAAAATGGAAGAGACATGTATGTGGACCAAGAATTAGATATTAATCGTTTAAGTGATTATG
ATGTCGATGCCATTGTTCCACAAAGTTTCCTTAAAGACGATTCAATAGACAATAAGGTCTTAACGCGTTC
TGATAAAAATCGTGGTAAATCGGATAACGTTCCAAGTGAAGAAGTAGTCAAAAAGATGAAAAACTATTGG
AGACAACTTCTAAACGCCAAGTTAATCACTCAACGTAAGTTTGATAATTTAACGAAAGCTGAACGTGGAG
GTTTGAGTGAACTTGATAAAGCTGGTTTTATCAAACGCCAATTGGTTGAAACTCGCCAAATCACTAAGCA
TGTGGCACAAATTTTGGATAGTCGCATGAATACTAAATACGATGAAAATGATAAACTTATTCGAGAGGTT
AAAGTGATTACCTTAAAATCTAAATTAGTTTCTGACTTCCGAAAAGATTTCCAATTCTATAAAGTACGTG
AGATTAACAATTACCATCATGCCCATGATGCGTATCTAAATGCCGTCGTTGGAACTGCTTTGATTAAGAA
ATATCCAAAACTTGAATCGGAGTTTGTCTATGGTGATTATAAAGTTTATGATGTTCGTAAAATGATTGCT
AAGTCTGAGCAAGAAATAGGCAAAGCAACCGCAAAATATTTCTTTTACTCTAATATCATGAACTTCTTCA
AAACAGAAATTACACTTGCAAATGGAGAGATTCGCAAACGCCCTCTAATCGAAACTAATGGGGAAACTGG
AGAAATTGTCTGGGATAAAGGGCGAGATTTTGCCACAGTGCGCAAAGTATTGTCCATGCCCCAAGTCAAT
ATTGTCAAGAAAACAGAAGTACAGACAGGCGGATTCTCCAAGGAGTCAATTTTACCAAAAAGAAATTCGG
ACAAGCTTATTGCTCGTAAAAAAGACTGGGATCCAAAAAAATATGGTGGTTTTGATAGTCCAACGGTAGC
TTATTCAGTCCTAGTGGTTGCTAAGGTGGAAAAAGGGAAATCGAAGAAGTTAAAATCCGTTAAAGAGTTA
CTAGGGATCACAATTATGGAAAGAAGTTCCTTTGAAAAAAATCCGATTGACTTTTTAGAAGCTAAAGGAT
ATAAGGAAGTTAAAAAAGACTTAATCATTAAACTACCTAAATATAGTCTTTTTGAGTTAGAAAACGGTCG
TAAACGGATGCTGGCTAGTGCCGGAGAATTACAAAAAGGAAATGAGCTGGCTCTGCCAAGCAAATATGTG
AATTTTTTATATTTAGCTAGTCATTATGAAAAGTTGAAGGGTAGTCCAGAAGATAACGAACAAAAACAAT
TGTTTGTGGAGCAGCATAAGCATTATTTAGATGAGATTATTGAGCAAATCAGTGAATTTTCTAAGCGTGT
TATTTTAGCAGATGCCAATTTAGATAAAGTTCTTAGTGCATATAACAAACATAGAGACAAACCAATACGT
GAACAAGCAGAAAATATTATTCATTTATTTACGTTGACGAATCTTGGAGCTCCCGCTGCTTTTAAATATT
TTGATACAACAATTGATCGTAAACGATATACGTCTACAAAAGAAGTTTTAGATGCCACTCTTATCCATCA
ATCCATCACTGGTCTTTATGAAACACGCATTGATTTGAGTCAGCTAGGAGGTGACTAATAAAAGCTTGAT
CAGATCTCAGCTTTTTTTTGAAGTGCCTGGCAGTAAGTTGAAAAAATTTGAAATAAACTTGGACTATGTT
AATAAAAAAATACAAATTAACGAACAAAAAGATTTGAATTATTATATAATTTAGTTAAAAGCAATTTTAA
ATGAGGGAGGTTTCCATATGAGGGAAGCGGTGATCGCCGAAGTATCGACTCAACTATCAGAGGTAGTTGG
CGTCATCGAGCGCCATCTCGAACCGACGTTGCTGGCCGTACATTTGTACGGCTCCGCAGTGGATGGCGGC
CTGAAGCCACACAGTGATATTGATTTGCTGGTTACGGTGACCGTAAGGCTTGATGAAACAACGCGGCGAG
CTTTGATCAACGACCTTTTGGAAACTTCGGCTTCCCCTGGAGAGAGCGAGATTCTCCGCGCTGTAGAAGT
CACCATTGTTGTGCACGACGACATCATTCCGTGGCGTTATCCAGCTAAGCGCGAACTGCAATTTGGAGAA
TGGCAGCGCAATGACATTCTTGCAGGTATCTTCGAGCCAGCCACGATCGACATTGATCTGGCTATCTTGC
TGACAAAAGCAAGAGAACATAGCGTTGCCTTGGTAGGTCCAGCGGCGGAGGAACTCTTTGATCCGGTTCC
TGAACAGGATCTATTTGAGGCGCTAAATGAAACCTTAACGCTATGGAACTCGCCGCCCGACTGGGCTGGC
GATGAGCGAAATGTAGTGCTTACGTTGTCCCGCATTTGGTACAGCGCAGTAACCGGCAAAATCGCGCCGA
AGGATGTCGCTGCCGACTGGGCAATGGAGCGCCTGCCGGCCCAGTATCAGCCCGTCATACTTGAAGCTAG
ACAGGCTTATCTTGGACAAGAAGAAGATCGCTTGGCCTCGCGCGCAGATCAGTTGGAAGAATTTGTCCAC
TACGTGAAAGGCGAGATCACCAAGGTAGTCGGCAAATAATGACGTCGCCGGAGCGGTCGAGTTCTGGACC
GACCGGCTCGGGTTCTCATGACCAAAATCCCTTAACGTGAGTTTTCGTTCCACTGAGCGTCAGACCCCGT
AGAAAAGATCAAAGGATCTTCTTGAGATCCTTTTTTTCTGCGCGTAATCTGCTGCTTGCAAACAAAAAAA
CCACCGCTACCAGCGGTGGTTTGTTTGCCGGATCAAGAGCTACCAACTCTTTTTCCGAAGGTAACTGGCT
TCAGCAGAGCGCAGATACCAAATACTGTCCTTCTAGTGTAGCCGTAGTTAGGCCACCACTTCAAGAACTC
TGTAGCACCGCCTACATACCTCGCTCTGCTAATCCTGTTACCAGTGGCTGCTGCCAGTGGCGATAAGTCG
TGTCTTACCGGGTTGGACTCAAGACGATAGTTACCGGATAAGGCGCAGCGGTCGGGCTGAACGGGGGGTT
CGTGCACACAGCCCAGCTTGGAGCGAACGACCTACACCGAACTGAGATACCTACAGCGTGAGCTATGAGA
AAGCGCCACGCTTCCCGAAGGGAGAAAGGCGGACAGGTATCCGGTAAGCGGCAGGGTCGGAACAGGAGAG
CGCACGAGGGAGCTTCCAGGGGGAAACGCCTGGTATCTTTATAGTCCTGTCGGGTTTCGCCACCTCTGAC
TTGAGCGTCGATTTTTGTGATGCTCGTCAGGGGGGCGGAGCCTATGGAAAAACGCCAGCAACGCGGCCTT
TTTACGGTTCCTGGGCTTTTGCTGGCCTTTTGCTCACATGTTCTTTCCTGCACTAGA
Features (pLannotate 1.2.2; 9 found; start..end, strand, type, name):
   3405..4484    -  CDS            lacI: LACI_ECOLI - Experimental evidence at protein level: Swiss-Prot protein existence level 1. Repressor of the lactose operon. Binds allolactose as an inducer. From Escherichia coli (strain K12).
   4614..4718    -  CDS            fliD (fragment): FLID_BORBU - Protein inferred from homology: Swiss-Prot protein existence level 3. Required for the morphogenesis and for the elongation of the flagellar filament by facilitating polymerization of the flagellin monomers at the tip of growing filament. Forms a capping structure, which prevents flagellin subunits (transported through the central channel of the flagellum) from leaking out without polymerization at the distal end (By similarity). From Borrelia burgdorferi (strain ATCC 35210 / B31 / CIP 102532 / DSM 4680).
   4737..4781    +  promoter       T5 promoter: bacteriophage T5 promoter for E. coli RNA polymerase, with embedded lac operator
   4787..4807    +  protein_bind   lac operator (fragment): The lac repressor binds to the lac operator to inhibit transcription in E. coli. This inhibition can be relieved by adding lactose or isopropyl-β-D-thiogalactopyranoside (IPTG). lac repressor encoded by lacI
   4842..8946    +  CDS            dCas9 (fragment): catalytically dead mutant of the Cas9 endonuclease from the Streptococcus pyogenes Type II CRISPR/Cas system RNA-guided DNA-binding protein that lacks endonuclease activity due to the D10A mutation in the RuvC catalytic domain and the H840A mutation in the HNH catalytic domain
   8956..9081    +  CDS            hslU (fragment): HSLU_BORBU - Protein inferred from homology: Swiss-Prot protein existence level 3. ATPase subunit of a proteasome-like degradation complex; this subunit has chaperone activity. The binding of ATP and its subsequent hydrolysis by HslU are essential for unfolding of protein substrates subsequently hydrolyzed by HslV. HslU recognizes the N-terminal part of its protein substrates and unfolds these before they are guided to HslV for hydrolysis. From Borrelia burgdorferi (strain ATCC 35210 / B31 / CIP 102532 / DSM 4680).
   9118..9909    +  CDS            SmR: aminoglycoside adenylyltransferase (Murphy, 1985); aadA; confers resistance to spectinomycin and streptomycin
   9911..9957    +  CDS            BleoR (fragment): antibiotic-binding protein; Sh ble from Streptoalloteichus hindustanus; confers resistance to bleomycin, phleomycin, and Zeocin™
  10032..10620   +  rep_origin     ori: high-copy-number ColE1/pMB1/pBR322/pUC origin of replication
