>Addgene plasmid #149638 | pBbdCas9S | addgene full sequence | sequence record 311457 | Addgene NGS Result
AGTTCTTTTAAAAGAGAATTTAGTAAAGCCCTAAGTCTTTTAATAAAAAATTTTTTGTAAAAAAGTTGGC
AAAAATAGTTTTTGCTATATATTTATATATAAGAAAAAATTCAATACTCAAGGAGATAAAAAATGGAAAA
CTTAAACAATAATCCACAAAAAATTAATCAAATAAATAAGCAAACTAATTTTATTGGTTTTGAAAATTTT
ATAGAACTTGATAATCAAGTTAATCAAACTAAAGAAAAAAGTAAATTAAGTAAGATAGGTAAGAAATTAC
CCGGAATAAGCAGTCAAGTCTAGTGCGGCCGGCGCGCCAAATAATGCCCGTGTCCCTGTTGAATAGGGAC
ACGGTTTTTTAACAATTTTTTTATTCCTAGGCCTTAGTGGCCGGTACCCGGGGATCCTTATTACTGGCCG
CTTTCTAGCCTGGATACTTGTCTGGCTAGTTGCATTAGAGAGTCAGCTAGAGCCCTAGGGCTAGCTGTTT
GTGTATTCGGAGCCAGTGTAGTTTTTCTTTTTACTAACGATACGGGTAATAATTGATTGCCTTTTACAGC
CTGACCTTGAGACAATTGCAAAAGTCTGTCCACAGAGGTTTGACCTAATAATCTAAAATCTTGTTTGATA
GTAGTAAGTGGAGGTATGTAGCAACTAGAATCTTCTGTATCATCATAACCCACAACTGAAATATCAGCCC
CAACTCTAAGTCCACTTTCAGTAATAGCTCGCATAGCTCCTAAAGCCATTTGATCATTAGCAACTAACAT
AGCAGTAGGGACAATGCCTTCATTTAACATTTGCATTGTTTGCTGAAATCCTGACATAGCAGACCAATCT
CCTTCTCTTTCTGCTATTGGTTGTATTTGATTTCTTGTTAAATACTTGTGCCATCCTGCTAATCTCAATC
TGGCACTTACTGAACTTAAGGGACCTGCAAGTAGTGCAATTTGTTGATGGCCTAATGCAACAAGGTGTTC
AACTCCTAACCTTGTTCCATCTTCGTGAGAAAAAATTATAGAGTTTATTGGGGTTTGGTCCGACACATCC
AAAAACAATGCTGGAACATTAGTACATGCTGCTTCAACTGCAATCGCATCTTGGTCATCAAGAGGATAAT
TAATTATAAGTCCACTAACACGTTGAGCTAATAAATTATGTACTGCTGCCTTACAAGCCTCTACACCTGA
TCTCTCAACCATTGATACAACAACGCTTGCACCAAGTTGATCAGCTCTCGATTTAATTGCGGCTACAATT
TGACTAGGCGCATGTAATGCAAGTGATGATGTGGCAACTCCAATTAAAAGTGATTGTTTCCCCGCAAGTT
GCTGAGCAACGCGATTTGGTATATAATTCAACTCTGCCATAGCTGCTTCAACCTTCTCTCTTGTTTTTGC
AGATACATGACTTGCTTGGTTCACAACTCTCGAAACCGTTTGGTAGCTAACCCCGGCATATTCAGCAACA
TCATACAAAGTAACAGGTTTCATGGATCATTCCTCCATGATAAAATTTAAATTTCTGACTTTGGCAAATC
CTTTTGCCTGTTAAAAAGAATAGCACAAAAATTAAAAAAAAAGAAACGCAAATAGCAATAGCATTAAAAA
TAATTATTATTATTTATTTCTTTGATTAAAATCAAAAGCCTTTAATGTATTTTCTTGATCTTTCATGCGC
TTAACGGTAAAATCCAAGGTATTAAGTTCACCTTCCACTTTTCTCTCTCTATCTTCTCTAGAAAATCATA
AAAAATTTATTTGCTTTGTGAGCGGATAACAATTATAATAGATTCAATTGTGAGCGGATAACAATTTCAC
ACAGAATTCATTAAAGAGGAGAAATTACATATGGATAAGAAATACTCAATAGGCTTAGCTATCGGCACAA
ATAGCGTCGGATGGGCGGTGATCACTGATGAATATAAGGTTCCGTCTAAAAAGTTCAAGGTTCTGGGAAA
TACAGACCGCCACAGTATCAAAAAAAATCTTATAGGGGCTCTTTTATTTGACAGTGGAGAGACAGCGGAA
GCGACTCGTCTCAAACGGACAGCTCGTAGAAGGTATACACGTCGGAAGAATCGTATTTGTTATCTACAGG
AGATTTTTTCAAATGAGATGGCGAAAGTAGATGATAGTTTCTTTCATCGACTTGAAGAGTCTTTTTTGGT
GGAAGAAGACAAGAAGCATGAACGTCATCCTATTTTTGGAAATATAGTAGATGAAGTTGCTTATCATGAG
AAATATCCAACTATCTATCATCTGCGAAAAAAATTGGTAGATTCTACTGATAAAGCGGATTTGCGCTTAA
TCTATTTGGCCTTAGCGCATATGATTAAGTTTCGTGGTCATTTTTTGATTGAGGGAGATTTAAATCCTGA
TAATAGTGATGTGGACAAACTATTTATCCAGTTGGTACAAACCTACAATCAATTATTTGAAGAAAACCCT
ATTAACGCAAGTGGAGTAGATGCTAAAGCGATTCTTTCTGCACGATTGAGTAAATCAAGACGATTAGAAA
ATCTCATTGCTCAGCTCCCCGGTGAGAAGAAAAATGGCTTATTTGGGAATCTCATTGCTTTGTCATTGGG
TTTGACCCCTAATTTTAAATCAAATTTTGATTTGGCAGAAGATGCTAAATTACAGCTTTCAAAAGATACT
TACGATGATGATTTAGATAATTTATTGGCGCAAATTGGAGATCAATATGCTGATTTGTTTTTGGCAGCTA
AGAATTTATCAGATGCTATTTTACTTTCAGATATCCTAAGAGTAAATACTGAAATAACTAAGGCTCCCCT
ATCAGCTTCAATGATTAAACGCTACGATGAACATCATCAAGACTTGACTCTTTTAAAAGCTTTAGTTCGA
CAACAACTTCCAGAAAAGTATAAAGAAATCTTTTTTGATCAATCAAAAAACGGATATGCAGGTTATATTG
ATGGGGGAGCTAGCCAAGAAGAATTTTATAAATTTATCAAACCAATTTTAGAAAAAATGGATGGTACTGA
GGAATTATTGGTGAAACTAAATCGTGAAGATTTGCTGCGCAAGCAACGGACCTTTGACAACGGCTCTATT
CCCCATCAAATTCACTTGGGTGAGCTGCATGCTATTTTGAGAAGACAAGAAGACTTTTATCCATTTTTAA
AAGACAATCGTGAGAAGATTGAAAAAATCTTGACTTTTCGAATTCCTTATTATGTTGGTCCATTGGCGCG
TGGCAATAGTCGTTTTGCATGGATGACTCGGAAGTCTGAAGAAACAATTACCCCATGGAATTTTGAAGAA
GTTGTCGATAAAGGTGCTTCAGCTCAATCATTTATTGAACGCATGACAAACTTTGATAAAAATCTTCCAA
ATGAAAAAGTACTACCAAAACATAGTTTGCTTTATGAGTATTTTACGGTTTATAACGAATTGACAAAGGT
CAAATATGTTACTGAAGGAATGCGAAAACCAGCATTTCTTTCAGGTGAACAGAAGAAAGCCATTGTTGAT
TTACTCTTCAAAACAAATCGAAAAGTAACCGTTAAGCAATTAAAAGAAGATTATTTCAAAAAAATAGAAT
GTTTTGATAGTGTTGAAATTTCAGGAGTTGAAGATAGATTTAATGCTTCATTAGGTACCTACCATGATTT
GCTAAAAATTATTAAAGATAAAGATTTTTTGGATAATGAAGAAAATGAAGATATCTTAGAGGATATTGTT
TTAACATTGACCTTATTTGAAGATAGGGAGATGATTGAGGAAAGACTTAAAACATATGCTCACCTCTTTG
ATGATAAGGTGATGAAACAGCTTAAACGTCGCCGTTATACTGGTTGGGGACGTTTGTCTCGAAAATTGAT
TAATGGTATTAGGGATAAGCAATCTGGCAAAACAATATTAGATTTTTTGAAATCAGATGGTTTTGCCAAT
CGCAATTTTATGCAGCTGATCCATGATGATAGTTTGACATTTAAAGAAGACATTCAAAAAGCACAAGTGT
CTGGACAAGGCGATAGTTTACATGAACATATTGCAAATTTAGCTGGTAGCCCTGCTATTAAAAAAGGTAT
TTTACAGACTGTAAAAGTTGTTGATGAATTGGTCAAAGTAATGGGGCGGCATAAGCCAGAAAATATCGTT
ATTGAAATGGCACGTGAAAATCAGACAACTCAAAAGGGCCAGAAAAATTCGCGAGAGCGTATGAAACGAA
TCGAAGAAGGTATCAAAGAATTAGGAAGTCAGATTCTTAAAGAGCATCCTGTTGAAAATACTCAATTGCA
AAATGAAAAGCTCTATCTCTATTATCTCCAAAATGGAAGAGACATGTATGTGGACCAAGAATTAGATATT
AATCGTTTAAGTGATTATGATGTCGATGCCATTGTTCCACAAAGTTTCCTTAAAGACGATTCAATAGACA
ATAAGGTCTTAACGCGTTCTGATAAAAATCGTGGTAAATCGGATAACGTTCCAAGTGAAGAAGTAGTCAA
AAAGATGAAAAACTATTGGAGACAACTTCTAAACGCCAAGTTAATCACTCAACGTAAGTTTGATAATTTA
ACGAAAGCTGAACGTGGAGGTTTGAGTGAACTTGATAAAGCTGGTTTTATCAAACGCCAATTGGTTGAAA
CTCGCCAAATCACTAAGCATGTGGCACAAATTTTGGATAGTCGCATGAATACTAAATACGATGAAAATGA
TAAACTTATTCGAGAGGTTAAAGTGATTACCTTAAAATCTAAATTAGTTTCTGACTTCCGAAAAGATTTC
CAATTCTATAAAGTACGTGAGATTAACAATTACCATCATGCCCATGATGCGTATCTAAATGCCGTCGTTG
GAACTGCTTTGATTAAGAAATATCCAAAACTTGAATCGGAGTTTGTCTATGGTGATTATAAAGTTTATGA
TGTTCGTAAAATGATTGCTAAGTCTGAGCAAGAAATAGGCAAAGCAACCGCAAAATATTTCTTTTACTCT
AATATCATGAACTTCTTCAAAACAGAAATTACACTTGCAAATGGAGAGATTCGCAAACGCCCTCTAATCG
AAACTAATGGGGAAACTGGAGAAATTGTCTGGGATAAAGGGCGAGATTTTGCCACAGTGCGCAAAGTATT
GTCCATGCCCCAAGTCAATATTGTCAAGAAAACAGAAGTCCAGACAGGCGGATTCTCCAAGGAGTCAATT
TTACCAAAAAGAAATTCGGACAAGCTTATTGCTCGTAAAAAAGACTGGGATCCAAAAAAATATGGTGGTT
TTGATAGTCCAACGGTAGCTTATTCAGTCCTAGTGGTTGCTAAGGTGGAAAAAGGGAAATCGAAGAAGTT
AAAATCCGTTAAAGAGTTACTAGGGATCACAATTCTGGAAAGAAGTTCCTTTGAAAAAAATCCGATTGAC
TTTTTAGAAGCTAAAGGATATAAGGAAGTTAAAAAAGACTTAATCATTAAACTACCTAAATATAGTCTTT
TTGAGTTAGAAAACGGTCGTAAACGGATGCTGGCTAGTGCCGGAGAATTACAAAAAGGAAATGAGCTGGC
TCTGCCAAGCAAATATGTGAATTTTTTATATTTAGCTAGTCATTATGAAAAGTTGAAGGGTAGTCCAGAA
GATAACGAACAAAAACAATTGTTTGTGGAGCAGCATAAGCATTATTTAGATGAGATTATTGAGCAAATCA
GTGAATTTTCTAAGCGTGTTATTTTAGCAGATGCCAATTTAGATAAAGTTCTTAGTGCATATAACAAACA
TAGAGACAAACCAATACGTGAACAAGCAGAAAATATTATTCATTTATTTACGTTGACGAATCTTGGAGCT
CCCGCTGCTTTTAAATATTTTGATACAACAATTGATCGTAAACGATATACGTCTACAAAAGAAGTTTTAG
ATGCCACTCTTATCCATCAATCCATCACTGGTCTTTATGAAACACGCATTGATTTGAGTCAGCTAGGAGG
TGACTAATAAAAGCTTGATCAGATCTCAGCTTTTTTTTGAAGTGCCTGGCAGTAAGTTGAAAAAATTTGA
AATAAACTTGGACTATGTTAATAAAAAAATACAAATTAACGAACAAAAAGATTTGAATTATTATATAATT
TAGTTAAAAGCAATTTTAAATGAGGGAGGTTTCCATATGAGGGAAGCGGTGATCGCCGAAGTATCGACTC
AACTATCAGAGGTAGTTGGCGTCATCGAGCGCCATCTCGAACCGACGTTGCTGGCCGTACATTTGTACGG
CTCCGCAGTGGATGGCGGCCTGAAGCCACACAGTGATATTGATTTGCTGGTTACGGTGACCGTAAGGCTT
GATGAAACAACGCGGCGAGCTTTGATCAACGACCTTTTGGAAACTTCGGCTTCCCCTGGAGAGAGCGAGA
TTCTCCGCGCTGTAGAAGTCACCATTGTTGTGCACGACGACATCATTCCGTGGCGTTATCCAGCTAAGCG
CGAACTGCAATTTGGAGAATGGCAGCGCAATGACATTCTTGCAGGTATCTTCGAGCCAGCCACGATCGAC
ATTGATCTGGCTATCTTGCTGACAAAAGCAAGAGAACATAGCGTTGCCTTGGTAGGTCCAGCGGCGGAGG
AACTCTTTGATCCGGTTCCTGAACAGGATCTATTTGAGGCGCTAAATGAAACCTTAACGCTATGGAACTC
GCCGCCCGACTGGGCTGGCGATGAGCGAAATGTAGTGCTTACGTTGTCCCGCATTTGGTACAGCGCAGTA
ACCGGCAAAATCGCGCCGAAGGATGTCGCTGCCGACTGGGCAATGGAGCGCCTGCCGGCCCAGTATCAGC
CCGTCATACTTGAAGCTAGACAGGCTTATCTTGGACAAGAAGAAGATCGCTTGGCCTCGCGCGCAGATCA
GTTGGAAGAATTTGTCCACTACGTGAAAGGCGAGATCACCAAGGTAGTCGGCAAATAATGACGTCGCCGG
AGCGGTCGAGTTCTGGACCGACCGGCTCGGGTTCTCATGACCAAAATCCCTTAACGTGAGTTTTCGTTCC
ACTGAGCGTCAGACCCCGTAGAAAAGATCAAAGGATCTTCTTGAGATCCTTTTTTTCTGCGCGTAATCTG
CTGCTTGCAAACAAAAAAACCACCGCTACCAGCGGTGGTTTGTTTGCCGGATCAAGAGCTACCAACTCTT
TTTCCGAAGGTAACTGGCTTCAGCAGAGCGCAGATACCAAATACTGTTCTTCTAGTGTAGCCGTAGTTAG
GCCACCACTTCAAGAACTCTGTAGCACCGCCTACATACCTCGCTCTGCTAATCCTGTTACCAGTGGCTGC
TGCCAGTGGCGATAAGTCGTGTCTTACCGGGTTGGACTCAAGACGATAGTTACCGGATAAGGCGCAGCGG
TCGGGCTGAACGGGGGGTTCGTGCACACAGCCCAGCTTGGAGCGAACGACCTACACCGAACTGAGATACC
TACAGCGTGAGCTATGAGAAAGCGCCACGCTTCCCGAAGGGAGAAAGGCGGACAGGTATCCGGTAAGCGG
CAGGGTCGGAACAGGAGAGCGCACGAGGGAGCTTCCAGGGGGAAACGCCTGGTATCTTTATAGTCCTGTC
GGGTTTCGCCACCTCTGACTTGAGCGTCGATTTTTGTGATGCTCGTCAGGGGGGCGGAGCCTATGGAAAA
ACGCCAGCAACGCGGCCTTTTTACGGTTCCTGGCCTTTTGCTGGCCTTTTGCTCACATGTTCTTTCCTGC
ACTAGATCCCCGGCAAGTTCATCCTTAGGGTTTTCATATCTCTTAAAAAGTCAATTTCTGCTTGATTAAT
TTCTTGTGGATTATTGTTTTTGCGGTTTTTCATTTTTTATCTCCTTGAGTATTGAATTTTTTCTTATATA
TAAATATATAGCAAAAACTATTTTTGCCAACTTTTTTACAAAAAATTTTTTATTAAAACACTTAGGGCTT
TGCTAAATTCTCTTTTAAAAGAACTTAGTAAAGCCCTATGGATTTAAGAACTGATTATACTTACGTAGTA
AAAATACTACAGATATTAATAGTATAGACCATATCAAAATCATAATCAATTTATATTTATCTAAAATTGT
AGTCCATACAAAATACAAAAAAATTAGGTTTTTCTAAATTCTATTTTAAAAGAACTTAGTAACACCTAAT
CTCTAAATTACTTACAAAATTCTAAAATTAGATTTTTAGTTCTTCATATTTCTTTAAAAGTTTTTTAAGA
AAATCTTTTTGATTTTCAAAAATTTCATGCATCATAAAACTAGTAAATTTGGATTTTTTTTTGTAAAAAT
CATAACTTTCTTGGGTTTTAAGTTGAAATCTTAATGGTTTTATTGGATTTTGCCTAGATTTTTTTAACGC
CGGACTTTCTTTATCTTTTATAAAATTATAAGAATTTTTAATACCATTTTCTATTAAATAATCTTCTTTT
ATAAGCCCCTCTTGCAGTGCAGTTGCTAATCTTAAATACTTATACGCTTGAGTTTTTGCTACATCAAAGT
CTTTTATAAAATCAAGAAAAGTTTTATAACCATCAAATTTATAATATTGATTATCTTTTATTTCTTTTAA
AATTTTAATATTTTCCACCCTGTGGAATATTTCTTTTTTGAAATTGTCATTTAACTTTTCCTTTAGTGTC
TTGTAATAAGAAATTTTACTTTCATTAATCATTAAATTTTGTTCAACATAAGTATCTATCTTTTTTGTTA
AAACTTTAACAACACGTTTTTTTTCCATAAAAATTTTCCTTTATTTTTGCAACATTTTCCTTAATTGATA
TAATTGTTACTATTTTAGATTTTTTAATATCCACTTAAGAATTAATCCCTCACTAGAATATTTTTTATTA
TAGAATTCATATACATGTTTTTCTAAATCTATAAATTTATCAACAATTGCTTTATTATAGGGTGTATCTA
TCTTTTCTTTTCTTAATAATCGTCTCATATTCTTTAAATAACAACAAACACTGCCGGTTTTAAACCTAAA
TTCTATGTAATATATTTTTGAAAAAGTATATACATTTTCAACCCCGTTTATTTCATACTTTACAAAAACA
TTATTTATTGGTTTTCTATAACCATAGTAAATGCCTAAAAATTTGTCCCCGTCTTTCATAGGATATAGAT
AAAGTTTTTGAATCTCTGATTTATCTAATAATTTTTCAAAAAAAATTATACACCGCTTTTGTTTGTTACT
AACTACTCTATGCAATGCCTTTAATATTTTTGTGTGATATATATTTTTATCACCTTTTTTTTCTTTCAGC
AGGAAGATACTTTCTTTTGGAAATTTAATTTTTTGTTCATTTATTCTTGCAGCCTTAAGTCCGATTTTCA
TATTTAATCCTTATATAGCCTTTCTATTTAATTCTTTTAAACTCAATAAACTTTTTTGGTTTTTCATTAG
TTCTAATAATTCGCAATAATATGTGCAAAACACTTTATTGTATTCTATTTTCTTTTGGTTATTCAAATAT
TCTTTTATAATTGGCTTTAGAAGTTCAATATTTACTTCTTTTTTTAGTTGTTCAATAAGGATATTGAAAA
TGTTTGTTTTTAAATCTTGATAATTTTGTTGAGAATTTTCTTTTTTTCTTTCAATTGACTTCTCTAATTT
ACGCTTTATATTGTTTAAATCGCTATATTTATGACTTTCAATAATAAAATGAGGCTTAAATTTGTAATTT
TCGTATATTTTTTGGAAACTTGTTTCTAATTGTTTAGAATTATATTCATTTTTTTCAAATTCTTTTTGAG
TGTTGCATAGAATTTCCTTTAATTTTTCTTGTTTTTCTTTCATACAAGATTTAGTAAAATGTATATTTTT
ATTTTTTAGTAATTTAATTTCTATTATTTTTATGATTTTAAGTATTTTGATTATATTATCTTTATCAATA
TTTAAATTGAATAAAATTGTAAGAAAAATTGAAAGAATTTTTTTACATAAAAAGTTACATTTATTGAAGT
AATTTCTTACTTGATACTTTTCTATTTCATTAATCTTTCTTTCTTCTTTTATATTATTTTTATTATTTAA
ACACTCCTTTAAATCTACACTCCCATTTTTAGTAAATCTATCTTTAAGGCCCCTTGAAACTCTATTTTGA
AATCTTAAATCTTTTTTTTCTTGAAAGTATTTATAGATTTTTTGGTAACATTCTTTTTTTGAAAAATTAA
GTTGATAGTATATTTCGGTCCCCAAATTTACCCCTAAGTGTTTGTGATAATTAGTTGTGACTTTAAATTC
TTTTTCTAATTTGTAAAGGTAATTTTGCAGTGTTTTTAGTTTAACGGGTGTTTGACTATTTCTTTTAAGG
TTTTCATTAAAGTAATAGAGTATGTTTTTTTGTGTGTATTTCTTATATGTTTTATTTATGTACGCTAGTG
TTGAGATAAGGACTACTAATTTATACTGTAATTTATTGTAGCAAGTTGTGGTTTTACTGGTTTTGTTTAT
ATTAGATAAGTTTTCCATTTATAGCTCCTTGAATACCGGATTTTTTATCTATAAAGTATATATATCACAA
TTTTGATTTAAAAGTAAATTCTTTTTTTAAAAATACAAAAATTTTTTATAAATTATATAGACCATGATAT
TGTATTAATACTAATTGATTTTAATTTAAGGTTGAACTAAAATAAACATAGTTTTGTAGAAAATAATTTT
TCATTATTTTGCTACTTGATATTGGATCGTAAAAATATTAGGGCTTTACAA
Features (pLannotate 1.2.2; 9 found; start..end, strand, type, name):
    414..1493    -  CDS            lacI: LACI_ECOLI - Experimental evidence at protein level: Swiss-Prot protein existence level 1. Repressor of the lactose operon. Binds allolactose as an inducer. From Escherichia coli (strain K12).
   1623..1727    -  CDS            fliD (fragment): FLID_BORBU - Protein inferred from homology: Swiss-Prot protein existence level 3. Required for the morphogenesis and for the elongation of the flagellar filament by facilitating polymerization of the flagellin monomers at the tip of growing filament. Forms a capping structure, which prevents flagellin subunits (transported through the central channel of the flagellum) from leaking out without polymerization at the distal end (By similarity). From Borrelia burgdorferi (strain ATCC 35210 / B31 / CIP 102532 / DSM 4680).
   1746..1790    +  promoter       T5 promoter: bacteriophage T5 promoter for E. coli RNA polymerase, with embedded lac operator
   1796..1816    +  protein_bind   lac operator (fragment): The lac repressor binds to the lac operator to inhibit transcription in E. coli. This inhibition can be relieved by adding lactose or isopropyl-β-D-thiogalactopyranoside (IPTG). lac repressor encoded by lacI
   1851..5955    +  CDS            dCas9 (fragment): catalytically dead mutant of the Cas9 endonuclease from the Streptococcus pyogenes Type II CRISPR/Cas system RNA-guided DNA-binding protein that lacks endonuclease activity due to the D10A mutation in the RuvC catalytic domain and the H840A mutation in the HNH catalytic domain
   5965..6090    +  CDS            hslU (fragment): HSLU_BORBU - Protein inferred from homology: Swiss-Prot protein existence level 3. ATPase subunit of a proteasome-like degradation complex; this subunit has chaperone activity. The binding of ATP and its subsequent hydrolysis by HslU are essential for unfolding of protein substrates subsequently hydrolyzed by HslV. HslU recognizes the N-terminal part of its protein substrates and unfolds these before they are guided to HslV for hydrolysis. From Borrelia burgdorferi (strain ATCC 35210 / B31 / CIP 102532 / DSM 4680).
   6127..6918    +  CDS            SmR: aminoglycoside adenylyltransferase (Murphy, 1985); aadA; confers resistance to spectinomycin and streptomycin
   6920..6966    +  CDS            BleoR (fragment): antibiotic-binding protein; Sh ble from Streptoalloteichus hindustanus; confers resistance to bleomycin, phleomycin, and Zeocin™
   7041..7629    +  rep_origin     ori: high-copy-number ColE1/pMB1/pBR322/pUC origin of replication
