[The description below was written by a language model from this plasmid's Addgene catalogue record and pLannotate feature annotations shown in this document.]
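Description:
pBbdCas9S is the empty parental, all-in-one CRISPR interference vector for the Lyme disease spirochete Borrelia burgdorferi, built by Gibson assembly on the pJSB252 backbone through the addition of dCas9 and lacI. In E. coli it replicates from a high-copy ColE1/pUC-type origin and is selected with spectinomycin through an aadA (SmR) aminoglycoside adenylyltransferase gene, which also confers streptomycin resistance. About 3 kb of the roughly 10.7 kb plasmid carries no annotation. Any elements that support replication in Borrelia would presumably lie there, but the record does not identify them.

The functional core is an IPTG-regulated expression unit. A T5 promoter with embedded and adjacent lac operator sequences, corresponding to the PpQE30 promoter in the catalogue entry, drives the catalytically dead Streptococcus pyogenes Cas9 (D10A, H840A). This protein binds DNA under guide RNA direction without cutting and so blocks transcription of the targeted gene. The divergently oriented lacI gene supplies the Lac repressor that keeps dCas9 off until inducer is added. The record also lists PflaB, a Borrelia flagellin promoter. The short fliD fragment just upstream of lacI probably reflects native Borrelia promoter-region sequence, which would be consistent with PflaB driving lacI, although the table does not annotate this explicitly. A similar short hslU fragment precedes the resistance gene and may likewise be Borrelia promoter-region DNA, and the small BleoR fragment after it looks like a cloning remnant.

No sgRNA cassette or insert is recorded, so the plasmid serves as the starting point for guide-bearing derivatives and as a no-guide control for selective gene knockdown in B. burgdorferi. The depositor and repository sequences show the same features in the same order, differing by only a few nucleotides in length and in numbering origin.
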