Addgene plasmid #149638: pBbdCas9S
Purpose: (Empty Backbone) parental, all-in-one CRISPRi vector for B. burgdorferi, empty
Depositing lab: Christine Jacobs-Wagner. Depositing organization: Yale University. Publication: A CRISPR interference platform for selective downregulation of gene expression in Borrelia burgdorferi. Takacs CN, Scott M, Chang Y, Kloos ZA, Irnov I, Rosa PA, Liu J, Jacobs-Wagner C. Appl Environ Microbiol. 2020 Nov 30. pii: AEM.02519-20. doi: 10.1128/AEM.02519-20. PubMed 33257311.
Backbone
  Vector backbone: pJSB252
  Backbone manufacturer: J. Blevins
  Modifications to backbone: dCas9, lacI
  Vector type: Bacterial Expression, CRISPR
Growth in bacteria
  Bacterial resistance: Spectinomycin, 50 μg/mL
  Growth temperature: 30°C
  Growth strain: NEB 5-alpha F' Iq
  Copy number: High Copy
Gene/Insert
  Gene/Insert name: None
  Promoter: PflaB, PpQE30
  Cloning method: Gibson Cloning
  Sequencing primers: 5′ Unknown
Terms and licenses: Academic/Nonprofit Terms; Industry Terms: Not Available to Industry
How to cite: pBbdCas9S was a gift from Christine Jacobs-Wagner (Addgene plasmid # 149638 ; http://n2t.net/addgene:149638 ; RRID:Addgene_149638)
